Addgene plasmid #173984: pGL3-noSV40-humanEC1.45_p300peak1-2_del12
Purpose: Firefly luciferase enhancer reporter plasmid.
Depositing lab: Joanna Wysocka. Depositing organization: Stanford University. Publication: Loss of Extreme Long-Range Enhancers in Human Neural Crest Drives a Craniofacial Disorder. Long HK, Osterwalder M, Welsh IC, Hansen K, Davies JOJ, Liu YE, Koska M, Adams AT, Aho R, Arora N, Ikeda K, Williams RM, Sauka-Spengler T, Porteus MH, Mohun T, Dickel DE, Swigut T, Hughes JR, Higgs DR, Visel A, Selleri L, Wysocka J. Cell Stem Cell. 2020 Nov 5;27(5):765-783.e14. doi: 10.1016/j.stem.2020.09.001. Epub 2020 Sep 28. PubMed 32991838.
Backbone
  Vector backbone: pGL3-Promoter, GenBank: U47298.2
  Backbone manufacturer: Promega
  Backbone size w/o insert (bp): 5016
  Vector type: Luciferase
Growth in bacteria
  Bacterial resistance: Ampicillin, 100 μg/mL
  Growth temperature: 37°C
  Growth strain: DH5alpha
  Copy number: High Copy
Gene/Insert
  Gene/Insert name: p300 peak 1 and peak 2 from SOX9 enhancer cluster EC1.45 with tiled deletion #12
  Species: H. sapiens (human)
  Insert size (bp): 1452
  Mutation: Tiled deletion #12
  Promoter: SV40 promoter
  Cloning method: Restriction Enzyme; 5′ cloning site unknown (unknown if destroyed)
  Sequencing primers: 5′ CGCTCTCCATCAAAACAAAACG; 3′ GAGTTAGGGGCGGGATGG
Terms and licenses: Academic/Nonprofit Terms; Industry Terms: Not Available to Industry
How to cite: pGL3-noSV40-humanEC1.45_p300peak1-2_del12 was a gift from Joanna Wysocka (Addgene plasmid # 173984 ; http://n2t.net/addgene:173984 ; RRID:Addgene_173984)
