[The description below was written by a language model from this plasmid's Addgene catalogue record and pLannotate feature annotations shown in this document.]
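Description:
pGL3-noSV40-humanEC1.45_p300peak1-2_del12 is a firefly luciferase enhancer reporter plasmid built on the Promega pGL3-Promoter backbone and intended for transfection-based reporter assays in mammalian cells. It is propagated in E. coli as a high-copy plasmid through a ColE1/pUC-type origin and selected with ampicillin via the β-lactamase gene and its bla promoter. An f1 phage origin is also present. Small annotated fragments of lacZα, the tetracycline resistance gene and SV40 large T antigen appear to be backbone remnants or sequence matches rather than functional parts.

The payload is a 1,452 bp human sequence comprising p300 peak 1 and peak 2 of the SOX9 enhancer cluster EC1.45, carrying "tiled deletion #12", one of what seems to be a series of tiled deletions across the element. The record does not give the coordinates or size of the deletion. The insert is not annotated in the feature table, but the unannotated gap between the upstream synthetic poly(A)/transcriptional pause site and the SV40 early promoter matches its expected size and position. In this layout the candidate enhancer sits just upstream of the minimal SV40 promoter, which drives the luc+ coding sequence terminated by the SV40 late poly(A) signal. The upstream poly(A) and pause elements limit read-through transcription from the backbone, so luciferase output mainly reflects enhancer activity. The "noSV40" in the name is not explained in the record, and both the catalogue fields and the annotation list an SV40 promoter. Comparing this construct with the intact element and sibling deletions would map which segments are needed for enhancer function, in the context of work on long-range SOX9 enhancers in human neural crest and craniofacial disease.
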