Features (pLannotate 1.2.2; 12 found; start..end, strand, type, name):
     28..1680    +  CDS            luciferase: firefly luciferase; luc+; enhanced luc+ version of the luciferase gene
   1721..1842    -  polyA_signal   SV40 poly(A) signal: SV40 polyadenylation signal
   1865..1933    -  CDS            large T antigen (fragment): large T antigen from SV40 (simian virus 40)
   1955..2087    +  CDS            TcR (fragment): tetracycline efflux protein; tet; confers resistance to tetracycline
   2267..2855    -  rep_origin     ori: high-copy-number ColE1/pMB1/pBR322/pUC origin of replication
   3026..3886    -  CDS            AmpR: β-lactamase; bla; confers resistance to ampicillin, carbenicillin, and related antibiotics
   3887..3991    -  promoter       AmpR promoter: bla
   4018..4446    +  rep_origin     f1 ori (sequence partly withheld): f1 bacteriophage origin of replication; arrow indicates direction of (+) strand synthesis
   4478..4545    -  CDS            lacZα (fragment): LacZα fragment of β-galactosidase; lacZ fragment
   4604..4652    +  polyA_signal   poly(A) signal: synthetic polyadenylation signal
   4666..4757    +  misc_feature   pause site: RNA polymerase II transcriptional pause signal from the human α2 globin gene
   6264..6460    +  promoter       SV40 promoter: SV40 early promoter
>Addgene plasmid #173984 | pGL3-noSV40-humanEC1.45_p300peak1-2_del12 | addgene full sequence | sequence record 341794 | Addgene NGS Result
CATTCCGGTACTGTTGGTAAAGCCACCATGGAAGACGCCAAAAACATAAAGAAAGGCCCGGCGCCATTCT
ATCCGCTGGAAGATGGAACCGCTGGAGAGCAACTGCATAAGGCTATGAAGAGATACGCCCTGGTTCCTGG
AACAATTGCTTTTACAGATGCACATATCGAGGTGGACATCACTTACGCTGAGTACTTCGAAATGTCCGTT
CGGTTGGCAGAAGCTATGAAACGATATGGGCTGAATACAAATCACAGAATCGTCGTATGCAGTGAAAACT
CTCTTCAATTCTTTATGCCGGTGTTGGGCGCGTTATTTATCGGAGTTGCAGTTGCGCCCGCGAACGACAT
TTATAATGAACGTGAATTGCTCAACAGTATGGGCATTTCGCAGCCTACCGTGGTGTTCGTTTCCAAAAAG
GGGTTGCAAAAAATTTTGAACGTGCAAAAAAAGCTCCCAATCATCCAAAAAATTATTATCATGGATTCTA
AAACGGATTACCAGGGATTTCAGTCGATGTACACGTTCGTCACATCTCATCTACCTCCCGGTTTTAATGA
ATACGATTTTGTGCCAGAGTCCTTCGATAGGGACAAGACAATTGCACTGATCATGAACTCCTCTGGATCT
ACTGGTCTGCCTAAAGGTGTCGCTCTGCCTCATAGAACTGCCTGCGTGAGATTCTCGCATGCCAGAGATC
CTATTTTTGGCAATCAAATCATTCCGGATACTGCGATTTTAAGTGTTGTTCCATTCCATCACGGTTTTGG
AATGTTTACTACACTCGGATATTTGATATGTGGATTTCGAGTCGTCTTAATGTATAGATTTGAAGAAGAG
CTGTTTCTGAGGAGCCTTCAGGATTACAAGATTCAAAGTGCGCTGCTGGTGCCAACCCTATTCTCCTTCT
TCGCCAAAAGCACTCTGATTGACAAATACGATTTATCTAATTTACACGAAATTGCTTCTGGTGGCGCTCC
CCTCTCTAAGGAAGTCGGGGAAGCGGTTGCCAAGAGGTTCCATCTGCCAGGTATCAGGCAAGGATATGGG
CTCACTGAGACTACATCAGCTATTCTGATTACACCCGAGGGGGATGATAAACCGGGCGCGGTCGGTAAAG
TTGTTCCATTTTTTGAAGCGAAGGTTGTGGATCTGGATACCGGGAAAACGCTGGGCGTTAATCAAAGAGG
CGAACTGTGTGTGAGAGGTCCTATGATTATGTCCGGTTATGTAAACAATCCGGAAGCGACCAACGCCTTG
ATTGACAAGGATGGATGGCTACATTCTGGAGACATAGCTTACTGGGACGAAGACGAACACTTCTTCATCG
TTGACCGCCTGAAGTCTCTGATTAAGTACAAAGGCTATCAGGTGGCTCCCGCTGAATTGGAATCCATCTT
GCTCCAACACCCCAACATCTTCGACGCAGGTGTCGCAGGTCTTCCCGACGATGACGCCGGTGAACTTCCC
GCCGCCGTTGTTGTTTTGGAGCACGGAAAGACGATGACGGAAAAAGAGATCGTGGATTACGTCGCCAGTC
AAGTAACAACCGCGAAAAAGTTGCGCGGAGGAGTTGTGTTTGTGGACGAAGTACCGAAAGGTCTTACCGG
AAAACTCGACGCAAGAAAAATCAGAGAGATCCTCATAAAGGCCAAGAAGGGCGGAAAGATCGCCGTGTAA
TTCTAGAGTCGGGGCGGCCGGCCGCTTCGAGCAGACATGATAAGATACATTGATGAGTTTGGACAAACCA
CAACTAGAATGCAGTGAAAAAAATGCTTTATTTGTGAAATTTGTGATGCTATTGCTTTATTTGTAACCAT
TATAAGCTGCAATAAACAAGTTAACAACAACAATTGCATTCATTTTATGTTTCAGGTTCAGGGGGAGGTG
TGGGAGGTTTTTTAAAGCAAGTAAAACCTCTACAAATGTGGTAAAATCGATAAGGATCTGGATCCGTCGA
CCGATGCCCTTGAGAGCCTTCAACCCAGTCAGCTCCTTCCGGTGGGCGCGGGGCATGACTATCGTCGCCG
CACTTATGACTGTCTTCTTTATCATGCAACTCGTAGGACAGGTGCCGGCAGCGCTCTTCCGCTTCCTCGC
TCACTGACTCGCTGCGCTCGGTCGTTCGGCTGCGGCGAGCGGTATCAGCTCACTCAAAGGCGGTAATACG
GTTATCCACAGAATCAGGGGATAACGCAGGAAAGAACATGTGAGCAAAAGGCCAGCAAAAGGCCAGGAAC
CGTAAAAAGGCCGCGTTGCTGGCGTTTTTCCATAGGCTCCGCCCCCCTGACGAGCATCACAAAAATCGAC
GCTCAAGTCAGAGGTGGCGAAACCCGACAGGACTATAAAGATACCAGGCGTTTCCCCCTGGAAGCTCCCT
CGTGCGCTCTCCTGTTCCGACCCTGCCGCTTACCGGATACCTGTCCGCCTTTCTCCCTTCGGGAAGCGTG
GCGCTTTCTCATAGCTCACGCTGTAGGTATCTCAGTTCGGTGTAGGTCGTTCGCTCCAAGCTGGGCTGTG
TGCACGAACCCCCCGTTCAGCCCGACCGCTGCGCCTTATCCGGTAACTATCGTCTTGAGTCCAACCCGGT
AAGACACGACTTATCGCCACTGGCAGCAGCCACTGGTAACAGGATTAGCAGAGCGAGGTATGTAGGCGGT
GCTACAGAGTTCTTGAAGTGGTGGCCTAACTACGGCTACACTAGAAGAACAGTATTTGGTATCTGCGCTC
TGCTGAAGCCAGTTACCTTCGGAAAAAGAGTTGGTAGCTCTTGATCCGGCAAACAAACCACCGCTGGTAG
CGGTGGTTTTTTTGTTTGCAAGCAGCAGATTACGCGCAGAAAAAAAGGATCTCAAGAAGATCCTTTGATC
TTTTCTACGGGGTCTGACGCTCAGTGGAACGAAAACTCACGTTAAGGGATTTTGGTCATGAGATTATCAA
AAAGGATCTTCACCTAGATCCTTTTAAATTAAAAATGAAGTTTTAAATCAATCTAAAGTATATATGAGTA
AACTTGGTCTGACAGTTACCAATGCTTAATCAGTGAGGCACCTATCTCAGCGATCTGTCTATTTCGTTCA
TCCATAGTTGCCTGACTCCCCGTCGTGTAGATAACTACGATACGGGAGGGCTTACCATCTGGCCCCAGTG
CTGCAATGATACCGCGAGACCCACGCTCACCGGCTCCAGATTTATCAGCAATAAACCAGCCAGCCGGAAG
GGCCGAGCGCAGAAGTGGTCCTGCAACTTTATCCGCCTCCATCCAGTCTATTAATTGTTGCCGGGAAGCT
AGAGTAAGTAGTTCGCCAGTTAATAGTTTGCGCAACGTTGTTGCCATTGCTACAGGCATCGTGGTGTCAC
GCTCGTCGTTTGGTATGGCTTCATTCAGCTCCGGTTCCCAACGATCAAGGCGAGTTACATGATCCCCCAT
GTTGTGCAAAAAAGCGGTTAGCTCCTTCGGTCCTCCGATCGTTGTCAGAAGTAAGTTGGCCGCAGTGTTA
TCACTCATGGTTATGGCAGCACTGCATAATTCTCTTACTGTCATGCCATCCGTAAGATGCTTTTCTGTGA
CTGGTGAGTACTCAACCAAGTCATTCTGAGAATAGTGTATGCGGCGACCGAGTTGCTCTTGCCCGGCGTC
AATACGGGATAATACCGCGCCACATAGCAGAACTTTAAAAGTGCTCATCATTGGAAAACGTTCTTCGGGG
CGAAAACTCTCAAGGATCTTACCGCTGTTGAGATCCAGTTCGATGTAACCCACTCGTGCACCCAACTGAT
CTTCAGCATCTTTTACTTTCACCAGCGTTTCTGGGTGAGCAAAAACAGGAAGGCAAAATGCCGCAAAAAA
GGGAATAAGGGCGACACGGAAATGTTGAATACTCATACTCTTCCTTTTTCAATATTATTGAAGCATTTAT
CAGGGTTATTGTCTCATGAGCGGATACATATTTGAATGTATTTAGAAAAATAAACAAATAGGGGTTCCGC
GCACATTTCCCCGAAAAGTGCCACCTG
[124 nt withheld, positions 4018-4141]
C
[91 nt withheld, positions 4143-4233]
A
[49 nt withheld, positions 4235-4283]
CCTTTGACGTTGGAGTCCACGTTCTTT
[37 nt withheld, positions 4311-4347]
ACCCTATCTCGGTCTATTCTTTTGATTTATAAGGGATTTTGCCGATTTCGGCCTATTGGTTAAAAAATGA
GCTGATTTAACAAAAATTTAACGCGAATTTTAACAAAATATTAACGCTTACAATTTGCCATTCGCCATTC
AGGCTGCGCAACTGTTGGGAAGGGCGATCGGTGCGGGCCTCTTCGCTATTACGCCAGCCCAAGCTACCAT
GATAAGTAAGTAATATTAAGGTACGGGAGGTACTTGGAGCGGCCGCAATAAAATATCTTTATTTTCATTA
CATCTGTGTGTTGGTTTTTTGTGTGAATCGATAGTACTAACATACGCTCTCCATCAAAACAAAACGAAAC
AAAACAAACTAGCAAAATAGGCTGTCCCCAGTGCAAGTGCAGGTGCCAGAACATTTCTCTATCGATAGGT
ACCGAGCTCTTATTTAAGCAGCTGAATTTGAGGTAATTAGTTACAGCTGCAATAGGTAAATTGACATTAA
ATAATATACTTGACGTTAGGCTTCTTTACTGTAACTCACTTCTGGATGGCATGTTGTTGTCTGTTTTTAC
CTTTCTCCTTCCCCCCCCCCCAGTTGATCTATTAGGAAATAGAGAACTATCTTCATTTCTGCTCCTTCTT
CCAGGCTTGAATCTACACAACAGGCCACTCCCCAAAATTCCTCTGCTTAATTTAGAGAGCAGGTTTCAGG
GATTCACCTGGGAACAACAGCAGCAGGCACCTGACTCATATTCCTGGCGGAGAGGAAGGGAGGCCATGTA
GCTGCTCTTCCGTGGACGCGGATGCTTCCTGCCTCATAGCCGGGTCGCCTCCGCGCTAACCCCGTTGAAC
CTTGCAACCAGCCCCTCTAGAGTGTGGAAGAAAGGAGCATCGACCCAGCCTCAGGTTTCACTTCTGTTCT
AGTTTATCTATCTAACTTAGACCACATGTCTGTGCTTTCAGAAAATTTTCCCATTTTTGAATCACTAACA
GTACCCTTTATTCTTACTACTGCCAGGGATTCACTATTTTTAAACAGCTTTATTGTCATTTCAGTAGGAT
TTGGGGAAGAAAAGGAAGCGAATACATGTGTTCAATCCGTCATGTTGACTTGAAACTGCTGTTTTAAACT
GCTCTCTTTCTACGTATTTGATTCCTTTTGCTCTACCCATCCCCATGTGCCTCTACTTGTCAAGTATTGG
GAGATTATATAGGTTTCTTGTGTTTGTTGTGGTGATCAAAGTTTCTTGGGGCAGCGCCCTCATTATCTGT
CAGGCCTGGCTTCTATGATTGAGAACAGGTGCAGCCAAGCCTTTGCTCTCCCTACCACTTCTGTCTGTCA
AATAGAAAGCAGGAGGGAGCTTTTCTGTGGGATCTTTCCTTTCCTCTCAATTCTCTTTGCTGGAGAGCTC
TCCAGGATATTGGCAAGGATCTGAATTTGTGGCGCTAGCAGAGAAGCCCGAGTGAGTAACCAACTGTCCC
CAATTGTATTAGCCTTTTAAATAAAGGATTCCCAGCAAACATTCAGAAGAAACCATATGCCTTCCAGGGA
TAGGCAGCTGGAAGAGAGGGAAGAGATTAATACAGAAAAAAGCTATAGGCCATCCCGATCCTATTCTTCA
GTTCCTTTATTGGAGGCATTAAGTTTTATTTTATTAACTTCTTTCTTGCCCTTCAAAAGTTGAGGGTGCT
CACTCCAGGGCTTGTGGATATCTGCCCCAGAGAACCTCAGTGCAAAGGTTTGAAATCACAGCTGGCTGTG
ATTAGAAGGATTGGGAGAGATCAGTGCTTGATTAACTTTCAGCTGCTATTGGTTTGCCTCAGTTCCTGCA
GGAGAATTAATCTGTAGGTTCGAGTAAATTTTGGATCTTAATGGATACCAGATACATTGAGCCCACCCAG
ACCACCAAGATTTTAGATCTGCGATCTGCATCTCAATTAGTCAGCAACCATAGTCCCGCCCCTAACTCCG
CCCATCCCGCCCCTAACTCCGCCCAGTTCCGCCCATTCTCCGCCCCATCGCTGACTAATTTTTTTTATTT
ATGCAGAGGCCGAGGCCGCCTCGGCCTCTGAGCTATTCCAGAAGTAGTGAGGAGGCTTTTTTGGAGGCCT
AGGCTTTTGCAAAAAGCTTGG
